Addgene plasmid #193249: Lenti-sgZfp536#2/Cre
Purpose: Lentiviral vector expressing Cre recombinase (driven by mPGK promoter) and an sgRNA against the mouse Zfp536 gene
Depositing lab: Julien Sage. Depositing organization: Stanford University. Publication: A multiplexed in vivo approach to identify driver genes in small cell lung cancer. Lee MC, Cai H, Murray CW, Li C, Shue YT, Andrejka L, He AL, Holzem AME, Drainas AP, Ko JH, Coles GL, Kong C, Zhu S, Zhu C, Wang J, van de Rijn M, Petrov DA, Winslow MM, Sage J. Cell Rep. 2023 Jan 13;42(1):111990. doi: 10.1016/j.celrep.2023.111990. PubMed 36640300.
Backbone
  Vector backbone: pLL3.3
  Vector type: Mammalian Expression, Lentiviral, CRISPR
Growth in bacteria
  Bacterial resistance: Ampicillin, 100 μg/mL
  Growth temperature: 37°C
  Growth strain: NEB Stable
  Copy number: High Copy
Gene/Insert
  Gene/Insert name: sgZfp536#2
  gRNA/shRNA sequence: GTCTCAGATGAGTGACATTG
  Species: M. musculus (mouse)
  Insert size (bp): 20
  Entrez Gene: Zfp536 (a.k.a. 9630010P11Rik, Znf536, mKIAA0390)
  Promoter: U6
  Cloning method: Restriction Enzyme; 5′ cloning site Unknown (unknown if destroyed); 3′ cloning site Unknown (unknown if destroyed)
Terms and licenses: Academic/Nonprofit Terms; Industry Terms: Not Available to Industry
Depositor comments: Please visit https://www.biorxiv.org/content/10.1101/2022.03.28.485708v1 for bioRxiv preprint.
How to cite: Lenti-sgZfp536#2/Cre was a gift from Julien Sage (Addgene plasmid # 193249 ; http://n2t.net/addgene:193249 ; RRID:Addgene_193249)
