[The description below was written by a language model from this plasmid's Addgene catalogue record and pLannotate feature annotations shown in this document.]
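Description:
Lenti-sgZfp536#2/Cre is an HIV-1-based lentiviral CRISPR vector built on the pLL3.3 backbone that delivers both a guide RNA against mouse Zfp536 and Cre recombinase from a single provirus. In bacteria the roughly 7.8 kb plasmid is maintained at high copy by a ColE1/pUC-type origin and selected with ampicillin through the β-lactamase gene. Viral genomic RNA is transcribed in packaging cells from a CMV enhancer/promoter fused to a truncated 5' LTR. The transfer region carries the Ψ packaging signal with a partial gag sequence, the Rev response element for Rev-dependent nuclear export, and the cPPT/CTS element that aids nuclear import. A WPRE sits downstream of the payload to enhance transcript expression, followed by a nef-derived fragment and a second truncated LTR at the 3' end.

The payload has two expression units in the same orientation. A human U6 RNA polymerase III promoter drives a 20-nt spacer targeting Zfp536 (the second guide of its series), joined to the Streptococcus pyogenes Cas9 sgRNA scaffold. Immediately downstream, the mouse PGK promoter drives Cre. No Cas9 coding sequence is annotated, so the nuclease must be supplied by the recipient cells or animal. This arrangement suits mouse models carrying loxP-flanked alleles together with Cre-activated Cas9: transduction would then trigger recombination and disrupt Zfp536 in the same cell. The associated publication describes a multiplexed in vivo approach to identify driver genes in small cell lung cancer, which is consistent with this vector testing Zfp536 as a candidate gene. The cloning sites used to insert the guide are not recorded.
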