Features (pLannotate 1.2.2; 21 found; start..end, strand, type, name):
      1..380     +  enhancer       CMV enhancer: human cytomegalovirus immediate early enhancer
    381..580     +  promoter       CMV promoter: human cytomegalovirus (CMV) immediate early promoter
    598..778     +  LTR            5' LTR (truncated): truncated 5' long terminal repeat (LTR) from HIV-1
    825..950     +  misc_feature   HIV-1 Ψ: packaging signal of human immunodeficiency virus type 1
    934..1272    +  CDS            HIV-1 gag (fragment): gag protein from human immunodeficiency virus 1; gag
   1447..1680    +  misc_feature   RRE: The Rev response element (RRE) of HIV-1 allows for Rev-dependent mRNA export from the nucleus to the cytoplasm.
   2057..2157    +  CDS            Rev (fragment): human immunodeficiency virus 1 (HIV-1) Rev protein; rev; enhances nuclear export of unspliced and incompletely spliced viral mRNAs
   2207..2324    +  misc_feature   cPPT/CTS: central polypurine tract and central termination sequence of HIV-1
   2406..2646    +  promoter       U6 promoter: RNA polymerase III promoter for human U6 snRNA
   2693..2760    +  misc_RNA       tracrRNA (fragment): trans-activating CRISPR RNA for the Streptococcus pyogenes CRISPR/Cas9 system
   2813..3305    +  promoter       PGK promoter: mouse phosphoglycerate kinase 1 promoter
   3335..4365    +  CDS            Cre (fragment): site-specific recombinase Cre is a site-specific recombinase from bacteriophage P1. Recombination occurs at loxP sequences.
   4398..4421    +  misc_feature   MCS (fragment): pBluescript multiple cloning site
   4421..5009    +  misc_feature   WPRE: woodchuck hepatitis virus posttranscriptional regulatory element
   5010..5029    +  misc_feature   MCS (fragment): pBluescript multiple cloning site
   5031..5531    +  CDS            nef (fragment): NEF_HV1LA - Experimental evidence at protein level: Swiss-Prot protein existence level 1. Extracellular Nef protein targets CD4(+) T-lymphocytes for apoptosis by interacting with CXCR4 surface receptors. From Human immunodeficiency virus type 1 group M subtype B (isolate Lai) (HIV-1).
   5538..5718    +  LTR            5' LTR (truncated): truncated 5' long terminal repeat (LTR) from HIV-1
   5780..6368    -  rep_origin     ori: high-copy-number ColE1/pMB1/pBR322/pUC origin of replication
   6539..7399    -  CDS            AmpR: β-lactamase; bla; confers resistance to ampicillin, carbenicillin, and related antibiotics
   7400..7504    -  promoter       AmpR promoter: bla
   7563..7615    -  misc_feature   bom (fragment): basis of mobility region from pBR322
>Addgene plasmid #193249 | Lenti-sgZfp536#2/Cre | addgene full sequence | sequence record 379551 | Addgene NGS Result
GACATTGATTATTGACTAGTTATTAATAGTAATCAATTACGGGGTCATTAGTTCATAGCCCATATATGGA
GTTCCGCGTTACATAACTTACGGTAAATGGCCCGCCTGGCTGACCGCCCAACGACCCCCGCCCATTGACG
TCAATAATGACGTATGTTCCCATAGTAACGCCAATAGGGACTTTCCATTGACGTCAATGGGTGGAGTATT
TACGGTAAACTGCCCACTTGGCAGTACATCAAGTGTATCATATGCCAAGTACGCCCCCTATTGACGTCAA
TGACGGTAAATGGCCCGCCTGGCATTATGCCCAGTACATGACCTTATGGGACTTTCCTACTTGGCAGTAC
ATCTACGTATTAGTCATCGCTATTACCATGGTGATGCGGTTTTGGCAGTACATCAATGGGCGTGGATAGC
GGTTTGACTCACGGGGATTTCCAAGTCTCCACCCCATTGACGTCAATGGGAGTTTGTTTTGGCACCAAAA
TCAACGGGACTTTCCAAAATGTCGTAACAACTCCGCCCCATTGACGCAAATGGGCGGTAGGCGTGTACGG
TGGGAGGTCTATATAAGCAGCGCGTTTTGCCTGTACTGGGTCTCTCTGGTTAGACCAGATCTGAGCCTGG
GAGCTCTCTGGCTAACTAGGGAACCCACTGCTTAAGCCTCAATAAAGCTTGCCTTGAGTGCTTCAAGTAG
TGTGTGCCCGTCTGTTGTGTGACTCTGGTAACTAGAGATCCCTCAGACCCTTTTAGTCAGTGTGGAAAAT
CTCTAGCAGTGGCGCCCGAACAGGGACTTGAAAGCGAAAGGGAAACCAGAGGAGCTCTCTCGACGCAGGA
CTCGGCTTGCTGAAGCGCGCACGGCAAGAGGCGAGGGGCGGCGACTGGTGAGTACGCCAAAAATTTTGAC
TAGCGGAGGCTAGAAGGAGAGAGATGGGTGCGAGAGCGTCAGTATTAAGCGGGGGAGAATTAGATCGCGA
TGGGAAAAAATTCGGTTAAGGCCAGGGGGAAAGAAAAAATATAAATTAAAACATATAGTATGGGCAAGCA
GGGAGCTAGAACGATTCGCAGTTAATCCTGGCCTGTTAGAAACATCAGAAGGCTGTAGACAAATACTGGG
ACAGCTACAACCATCCCTTCAGACAGGATCAGAAGAACTTAGATCATTATATAATACAGTAGCAACCCTC
TATTGTGTGCATCAAAGGATAGAGATAAAAGACACCAAGGAAGCTTTAGACAAGATAGAGGAAGAGCAAA
ACAAAAGTAAGACCACCGCACAGCAAGCGGCCGGCCGCTGATCTTCAGACCTGGAGGAGGAGATATGAGG
GACAATTGGAGAAGTGAATTATATAAATATAAAGTAGTAAAAATTGAACCATTAGGAGTAGCACCCACCA
AGGCAAAGAGAAGAGTGGTGCAGAGAGAAAAAAGAGCAGTGGGAATAGGAGCTTTGTTCCTTGGGTTCTT
GGGAGCAGCAGGAAGCACTATGGGCGCAGCGTCAATGACGCTGACGGTACAGGCCAGACAATTATTGTCT
GGTATAGTGCAGCAGCAGAACAATTTGCTGAGGGCTATTGAGGCGCAACAGCATCTGTTGCAACTCACAG
TCTGGGGCATCAAGCAGCTCCAGGCAAGAATCCTGGCTGTGGAAAGATACCTAAAGGATCAACAGCTCCT
GGGGATTTGGGGTTGCTCTGGAAAACTCATTTGCACCACTGCTGTGCCTTGGAATGCTAGTTGGAGTAAT
AAATCTCTGGAACAGATTTGGAATCACACGACCTGGATGGAGTGGGACAGAGAAATTAACAATTACACAA
GCTTAATACACTCCTTAATTGAAGAATCGCAAAACCAGCAAGAAAAGAATGAACAAGAATTATTGGAATT
AGATAAATGGGCAAGTTTGTGGAATTGGTTTAACATAACAAATTGGCTGTGGTATATAAAATTATTCATA
ATGATAGTAGGAGGCTTGGTAGGTTTAAGAATAGTTTTTGCTGTACTTTCTATAGTGAATAGAGTTAGGC
AGGGATATTCACCATTATCGTTTCAGACCCACCTCCCAACCCCGAGGGGACCCGACAGGCCCGAAGGAAT
AGAAGAAGAAGGTGGAGAGAGAGACAGAGACAGATCCATTCGATTAGTGAACGGATCGGCACTGCGTGCG
CCAATTCTGCAGACAAATGGCAGTATTCATCCACAATTTTAAAAGAAAAGGGGGGATTGGGGGGTACAGT
GCAGGGGAAAGAATAGTAGACATAATAGCAACAGACATACAAACTAAAGAATTACAAAAACAAATTACAA
AAATTCAAAATTTTCGGGTTTATTACAGGGACAGCAGAGATCCAGTTTGGTTAGTACCGGGCCCGCTCTA
GCCCTGCAGGAACTGTTTAAACTGTGAGGGCCTATTTCCCATGATTCCTTCATATTTGCATATACGATAC
AAGGCTGTTAGAGAGATAATTGGAATTAATTTGACTGTAAACACAAAGATATTAGTACAAAATACGTGAC
GTAGAAAGTAATAATTTCTTGGGTAGTTTGCAGTTTTAAAATTATGTTTTAAAATGGACTATCATATGCT
TACCGTAACTTGAAAGTATTTCGATTTCTTGGCTTTATATATCTTGTGGAAAGGACCAAACACCGTCTCA
GATGAGTGACATTGGTTTAAGAGCTATGCTGGAAACAGCATAGCAAGTTTAAATAAGGCTAGTCCGTTAT
CAACTTGAAAAAGTGGCACCGAGTCGGTGCTTTTTTGTTTGGCGCGCCTATGGCTTAATTAACATGGCGG
CCGCATTCTACCGGGTAGGGGAGGCGCTTTTCCCAAGGCAGTCTGGAGCATGCGCTTTAGCAGCCCCGCT
GGGCACTTGGCGCTACACAAGTGGCCTCTGGCCTCGCACACATTCCACATCCACCGGTAGGCGCCAACCG
GCTCCGTTCTTTGGTGGCCCCTTCGCGCCACCTTCTACTCCTCCCCTAGTCAGGAAGTTCCCCCCCGCCC
CGCAGCTCGCGTCGTGCAGGACGTGACAAATGGAAGTAGCACGTCTCACTAGTCTCGTGCAGATGGACAG
CACCGCTGAGCAATGGAAGCGGGTAGGCCTTTGGGGCAGCGGCCAATAGCAGCTTTGCTCCTTCGCTTTC
TGGGCTCAGAGGCTGGGAAGGGGTGGGTCCGGGGGCGGGCTCAGGGGCGGGCTCAGGGGCGGGGCGGGCG
CCCGAAGGTCCTCCGGAGGCCCGGCATTCTGCACGCTTCAAAAGCGCACGTCTGCCGCGCTGTTCTCCTC
TTCCTCATCTCCGGGACCCGGGATGCCCAAGAAGAAGAGGAAGGTGTCCAATTTACTGACCGTACACCAA
AATTTGCCTGCATTACCGGTCGATGCAACGAGTGATGAGGTTCGCAAGAACCTGATGGACATGTTCAGGG
ATCGCCAGGCGTTTTCTGAGCATACCTGGAAAATGCTTCTGTCCGTTTGCCGGTCGTGGGCGGCATGGTG
CAAGTTGAATAACCGGAAATGGTTTCCCGCAGAACCTGAAGATGTTCGCGATTATCTTCTATATCTTCAG
GCGCGCGGTCTGGCAGTAAAAACTATCCAGCAACATTTGGGCCAGCTAAACATGCTTCATCGTCGGTCCG
GGCTGCCACGACCAAGTGACAGCAATGCTGTTTCACTGGTTATGCGGCGGATCCGAAAAGAAAACGTTGA
TGCCGGTGAACGTGCAAAACAGGCTCTAGCGTTCGAACGCACTGATTTCGACCAGGTTCGTTCACTCATG
GAAAATAGCGATCGCTGCCAGGATATACGTAATCTGGCATTTCTGGGGATTGCTTATAACACCCTGTTAC
GTATAGCCGAAATTGCCAGGATCAGGGTTAAAGATATCTCACGTACTGACGGTGGGAGAATGTTAATCCA
TATTGGCAGAACGAAAACGCTGGTTAGCACCGCAGGTGTAGAGAAGGCACTTAGCCTGGGGGTAACTAAA
CTGGTCGAGCGATGGATTTCCGTCTCTGGTGTAGCTGATGATCCGAATAACTACCTGTTTTGCCGGGTCA
GAAAAAATGGTGTTGCCGCGCCATCTGCCACCAGCCAGCTATCAACTCGCGCCCTGGAAGGGATTTTTGA
AGCAACTCATCGATTGATTTACGGCGCTAAGGATGACTCTGGTCAGAGATACCTGGCCTGGTCTGGACAC
AGTGCCCGTGTCGGAGCCGCGCGAGATATGGCCCGCGCTGGAGTTTCAATACCGGAGATCATGCAAGCTG
GTGGCTGGACCAATGTAAATATTGTCATGAACTATATCCGTAACCTGGATAGTGAAACAGGGGCAATGGT
GCGCCTGCTGGAAGATGGCGATTAGCCATGTTTAAGGGTTCCGGTTCCACTAGGTACAATTCGATATCAA
GCTTATCGATAATCAACCTCTGGATTACAAAATTTGTGAAAGATTGACTGGTATTCTTAACTATGTTGCT
CCTTTTACGCTATGTGGATACGCTGCTTTAATGCCTTTGTATCATGCTATTGCTTCCCGTATGGCTTTCA
TTTTCTCCTCCTTGTATAAATCCTGGTTGCTGTCTCTTTATGAGGAGTTGTGGCCCGTTGTCAGGCAACG
TGGCGTGGTGTGCACTGTGTTTGCTGACGCAACCCCCACTGGTTGGGGCATTGCCACCACCTGTCAGCTC
CTTTCCGGGACTTTCGCTTTCCCCCTCCCTATTGCCACGGCGGAACTCATCGCCGCCTGCCTTGCCCGCT
GCTGGACAGGGGCTCGGCTGTTGGGCACTGACAATTCCGTGGTGTTGTCGGGGAAATCATCGTCCTTTCC
TTGGCTGCTCGCCTGTGTTGCCACCTGGATTCTGCGCGGGACGTCCTTCTGCTACGTCCCTTCGGCCCTC
AATCCAGCGGACCTTCCTTCCCGCGGCCTGCTGCCGGCTCTGCGGCCTCTTCCGCGTCTTCGCCTTCGCC
CTCAGACGAGTCGGATCTCCCTTTGGGCCGCCTCCCCGCATCGATACCGTCGACCTCGATCGAGACCTAG
AAAAACATGGAGCAATCACAAGTAGCAATACAGCAGCTACCAATGCTGATTGTGCCTGGCTAGAAGCACA
AGAGGAGGAGGAGGTGGGTTTTCCAGTCACACCTCAGGTACCTTTAAGACCAATGACTTACAAGGCAGCT
GTAGATCTTAGCCACTTTTTAAAAGAAAAGGGGGGACTGGAAGGGCTAATTCACTCCCAACGAAGACAAG
ATATCCTTGATCTGTGGATCTACCACACACAAGGCTACTTCCCTGATTGGCAGAACTACACACCAGGGCC
AGGGATCAGATATCCACTGACCTTTGGATGGTGCTACAAGCTAGTACCAGTTGAGCAAGAGAAGGTAGAA
GAAGCCAATGAAGGAGAGAACACCCGCTTGTTACACCCTGTGAGCCTGCATGGGATGGATGACCCGGAGA
GAGAAGTATTAGAGTGGAGGTTTGACAGCCGCCTAGCATTTCATCACATGGCCCGAGAGCTGCATCCGGA
CTGTACTGGGTCTCTCTGGTTAGACCAGATCTGAGCCTGGGAGCTCTCTGGCTAACTAGGGAACCCACTG
CTTAAGCCTCAATAAAGCTTGCCTTGAGTGCTTCAAGTAGTGTGTGCCCGTCTGTTGTGTGACTCTGGTA
ACTAGAGATCCCTCAGACCCTTTTAGTCAGTGTGGAAAATCTCTAGCAGCATGTGAGCAAAAGGCCAGCA
AAAGGCCAGGAACCGTAAAAAGGCCGCGTTGCTGGCGTTTTTCCATAGGCTCCGCCCCCCTGACGAGCAT
CACAAAAATCGACGCTCAAGTCAGAGGTGGCGAAACCCGACAGGACTATAAAGATACCAGGCGTTTCCCC
CTGGAAGCTCCCTCGTGCGCTCTCCTGTTCCGACCCTGCCGCTTACCGGATACCTGTCCGCCTTTCTCCC
TTCGGGAAGCGTGGCGCTTTCTCATAGCTCACGCTGTAGGTATCTCAGTTCGGTGTAGGTCGTTCGCTCC
AAGCTGGGCTGTGTGCACGAACCCCCCGTTCAGCCCGACCGCTGCGCCTTATCCGGTAACTATCGTCTTG
AGTCCAACCCGGTAAGACACGACTTATCGCCACTGGCAGCAGCCACTGGTAACAGGATTAGCAGAGCGAG
GTATGTAGGCGGTGCTACAGAGTTCTTGAAGTGGTGGCCTAACTACGGCTACACTAGAAGAACAGTATTT
GGTATCTGCGCTCTGCTGAAGCCAGTTACCTTCGGAAAAAGAGTTGGTAGCTCTTGATCCGGCAAACAAA
CCACCGCTGGTAGCGGTGGTTTTTTTGTTTGCAAGCAGCAGATTACGCGCAGAAAAAAAGGATCTCAAGA
AGATCCTTTGATCTTTTCTACGGGGTCTGACGCTCAGTGGAACGAAAACTCACGTTAAGGGATTTTGGTC
ATGAGATTATCAAAAAGGATCTTCACCTAGATCCTTTTAAATTAAAAATGAAGTTTTAAATCAATCTAAA
GTATATATGAGTAAACTTGGTCTGACAGTTACCAATGCTTAATCAGTGAGGCACCTATCTCAGCGATCTG
TCTATTTCGTTCATCCATAGTTGCCTGACTCCCCGTCGTGTAGATAACTACGATACGGGAGGGCTTACCA
TCTGGCCCCAGTGCTGCAATGATACCGCGAGACCCACGCTCACCGGCTCCAGATTTATCAGCAATAAACC
AGCCAGCCGGAAGGGCCGAGCGCAGAAGTGGTCCTGCAACTTTATCCGCCTCCATCCAGTCTATTAATTG
TTGCCGGGAAGCTAGAGTAAGTAGTTCGCCAGTTAATAGTTTGCGCAACGTTGTTGCCATTGCTACAGGC
ATCGTGGTGTCACGCTCGTCGTTTGGTATGGCTTCATTCAGCTCCGGTTCCCAACGATCAAGGCGAGTTA
CATGATCCCCCATGTTGTGCAAAAAAGCGGTTAGCTCCTTCGGTCCTCCGATCGTTGTCAGAAGTAAGTT
GGCCGCAGTGTTATCACTCATGGTTATGGCAGCACTGCATAATTCTCTTACTGTCATGCCATCCGTAAGA
TGCTTTTCTGTGACTGGTGAGTACTCAACCAAGTCATTCTGAGAATAGTGTATGCGGCGACCGAGTTGCT
CTTGCCCGGCGTCAATACGGGATAATACCGCGCCACATAGCAGAACTTTAAAAGTGCTCATCATTGGAAA
ACGTTCTTCGGGGCGAAAACTCTCAAGGATCTTACCGCTGTTGAGATCCAGTTCGATGTAACCCACTCGT
GCACCCAACTGATCTTCAGCATCTTTTACTTTCACCAGCGTTTCTGGGTGAGCAAAAACAGGAAGGCAAA
ATGCCGCAAAAAAGGGAATAAGGGCGACACGGAAATGTTGAATACTCATACTCTTCCTTTTTCAATATTA
TTGAAGCATTTATCAGGGTTATTGTCTCATGAGCGGATACATATTTGAATGTATTTAGAAAAATAAACAA
ATAGGGGTTCCGCGCACATTTCCCCGAAAAGTGCCACCTGACGTCGACGGATCGGGAGATCTCCCGATCC
CCTATGGTGCACTCTCAGTACAATCTGCTCTGATGCCGCATAGTTAAGCCAGTATCTGCTCCCTGCTTGT
GTGTTGGAGGTCGCTGAGTAGTGCGCGAGCAAAATTTAAGCTACAACAAGGCAAGGCTTGACCGACAATT
GCATGAAGAATCTGCTTAGGGTTAGGCGTTTTGCGCTGCTTCGCGATGTACGGGCCAGATATACGCGTT
